>Addgene plasmid | pDONR223-MAP3K11 Sequencing Result | analyzer sequence | sequence record 39863
CAGCTGGATGGCAAATAATGATTTTATTTTGACTGATAGTGACCTGTTCGTTGCAACAAATTGATAAGCA
ATGCTTTCTTATAATGCCAACTTTGTACAAGAAAGTTGGCAAAGGCCCCGCTTCCGGCACCCACGGGGCC
TGGGCACCCATGTCTTTGGTCTGTGCCCTGCAGTCCTGGGGGCCCCCCTGGAAGGGGTTGGCAGGTGGGG
AGTCCCAGAAGGGGTCTGAGTCCGGGAACAAGGTCCAGGGTGCTCGGCGGGGTGCAGGCTGTGGTGATGG
CAGGGGAGAAGGCCGTGGCCCAGCTGACACAAAGCTCCAGGGATCAATGCGGCTGCGAAGGGGCGAGGGC
CGAGGTCGGCTGATGAGGCCCAGGGGTGGTGAACGTGGGGTGCCTGGGGTGCCAGGAGCAGAGCGTGATG
TCCCCGGTGGGGGTGAGACAGTGCCTCCGCGGGGCTCCTCCTCACGTCGGGGGCTCTTGGCTGACCGCTG
GCCCACAGGGATACCCAGGTCCAGCAACAGGGGTGCAGGAGTGGGCGGGGAGTCGGGCGTCTTGAGCGAG
AAGCAGATGAGCGGGGAAGGGGGCGGCTCGGTCGGGCCTGCGGTGGGGGTCCTGCGCCCAGCAGTCGGCC
ATAAGCTGTGCGAAGGGCTCGGGGCAGGTGGATGGGATGGGCAGTGTGAGCTTGTTAACA
